>Addgene plasmid #11684 | RV-L3-HyTK-2L | addgene full sequence | sequence record 239457 | Addgene NGS Result
GAATTGCTAGCAATTGCTAGCAATTGCTAGCAATTCATACCAGATCACCGAAAACTGTCCTCCAAATGTG
TCCCCCTCACACTCCCAAATTCGCGGGCTTCTGCCTCTTAGACCACTCTACCCTATTCCCCACACTCACC
GGAGCCAAAGCCGCGGGACATATACATGTGAAAGACCCCACCTGTAGGTTTGGCAAGCTAGCTTAAGTAA
CGCCATTTTGCAAGGCATGGAAAAATACATAACGCATGCCCCATATATGGAGTTCCGCGTTACATAACTT
ACGGTAAATGGCCCGCCTGGCTGACCGCCCAACGACCCCCGCCCATTGACGTCAATAATGACGTATGTTC
CCATAGTAACGCCAATAGGGACTTTCCATTGACGTCAATGGGTGGAGTATTTACGGTAAACTGCCCACTT
GGCAGTACATCAAGTGTATCATATGCCAAGTACGCCCCCTATTAACGTCAATGACGGTAAATGGCCCGCC
TGGCATTATGCCCAGTACATGACCTTATGGGACTTTCCTACTTGGCAGTACATCTACGTATTAGTCATCG
CTATTACCATGGTGATGCGGTTTTGGCAGTACATCAATGGGCGTGGATAGCGGTTTGACTCACGGGGATT
TCCAAGTCTCCACCCCATTGACGTCAATGGGAGTTTGTTTTGGCACCAAAATCAACGGGACTTTCCAAAA
TGTCGTAACAACTCCGCCCCATTGACGCAAATGGGCGGTAGGCGTGTACGGTGGGAGGTCTATATAAGCA
GAGATGCATCCTCACTGGGGCGCCAGTCCTCCGATTGACTGAGTCGCCCGGGTACCCGTGTATCCAATAA
ACCCTCTTGCAGTTGCATCCGACTTGTGGTCTCGCTGTTCCTTGGGAGGGTCTCCTCTGAGTGATTGACT
ACCCGTCAGCGGGGGTCTTTCATTTGGGGGCTCGTCCGGGATCGGGAGACCCCTGCCCAGGGACCACCGA
CCCACCACCGGGAGGTAAGCTGGCCAGCAACTTATCTGTGTCTGTCCGATTGTCTAGTGTCTATGACTGA
TTTTATGCGCCTGCGTCGGTACTAGTTAGCTAACTAGCTCTGTATCTGGCGGACCCGTGGTGGAACTGAC
GAGTTCGGAACACCCGGCCGCAACCCTGGGAGACGTCCCAGGGACTTCGGGGGCCGTTTTTGTGGCCCGA
CCTGAGTCCAAAAATCCCGATCGTTTTGGACTCTTTGGTGCACCCCCCTTAGAGGAGGGATATGTGGTTC
TGGTAGGAGACGAGAACCTAAAACAGTTCCCGCCTCCGTCTGAATTTTTGCTTTCGGTTTGGGACCGAAG
CCGCGCCGCGCGTCTTGTCTGCTGCAGCATCGTTCTGTGTTGTCTCTGTCTGACTGTGTTTCTGTATTTG
TCTGAAAATATGGGCCCGGGCCAGACTGTTACCACTCCCTTAAGTTTGACCTTAGGTCACTGGAAAGATG
TCGAGCAGATCGCTCACAACCAGTCGGTAGATGTCAAGAAGAGACGTTGGGTTACCTTCTGCTCTGCAGA
ATGGCCAACCTTTAACGTCGGATGGCCGCGAGACGGCACCTTTAACCGAGACCTCATCACCCAGGTTAAG
ATCAAGGTCTTTTCACCTGGCCCGCATGGACACCCAGACCAGGTCCCCTACATCGTGACCTGGGAAGCCT
TGGCTTTTGACCCCCCTCCCTGGGTCAAGCCCTTTGTACACCCTAAGCCTCCGCCTCCTCTTCCTCCATC
CGCCCCGTCTCTCCCCCTTGAACCTCCTCGTTCGACCCCGCCTCGATCCTCCCTTTATCCAGCCCTCACT
CCTTCTCTAGGCGCCCCCATATGGCCATATGAGATCTTATATGGGGCACCCCCGCCCCTTGTAAACTTCC
CTGACCCTGACATGACAAGAGTTACTAACAGCCCCTCTCTCCAAGCTCACTTACAGGCTCTCTACTTAGT
CCAGCACGAAGTCTGGAGACCTCTGGCGGCAGCCTACCAAGAACAACTGGACCGACCGGTGGTACCTCAC
CCTTACCGAGTCGGCGACACAGTGTGGGTCCGCCGACACCAGACTAAGAACCTAGAACCTCGCTGGAAAG
GACCTTACACAGTCCTGCTGACCACCCCCACCGCCCTCAAAGTAGACGGCATCGCAGCTTGGATACACGC
CGCCCACGTGAAGGCTGCCGACCCCGGGGGTGGACCATCCTCTAGAGAACCCCTTCATCGAGATAACTTC
GTATAAAGTCTCCTATACGAAGTTATATCGATGGCCCTCATTATTTGTAGAGCTCATCCATGCCATGTGT
AATCCCAGCAGCAGTTACAAACTCAAGAAGGACCATGTGGTCACGCTTTTCGTTGGGATCTTTCGAAAGG
GCAGATTGTGTCGACAGGTAATGGTTGTCTGGTAAAAGGACAGGGCCATCGCCAATTGGAGTATTTTGTT
GATAATGGTCTGCTAGTTGAACGGATCCATCTTCAATGTTGTGACGAATTTTGAAGTTAGCTTTGATTCC
ATTCTTTTGTTTGTCTGCCGTGATGTATACATTGTGTGAGTTATAGTTGTACTCGAGTTTGTGTCCGAGA
ATGTTTCCATCTTCTTTAAAATCAATACCTTTTAACTCGATACGATTAACAAGGGTATCACCTTCAAACT
TGACTTCAGCACGCGTCTTGTAGTTCCCGTCATCTTTGAAAGATATAGTGCGTTCCTGTACATAACCTTC
GGGCATGGCACTCTTGAAAAAGTCATGCCGTTTCATATGATCCGGATAACGGGAAAAGCATTGAACACCA
TAAGAGAAAGTAGTGACAAGTGTTGGCCATGGAACAGGTAGTTTTCCAGTAGTGCAAATAAATTTAAGGG
TAAGCTTTCCGTATGTAGCATCACCTTCACCCTCTCCACTGACAGAAAATTTGTGCCCATTAACATCACC
ATCTAATTCAACAAGAATTGGGACAACTCCAGTGAAAAGTTCTTCTCCTTTGCTAGCCATTTTTTCTACC
GGTACCAAGCTTAAGTTTAAACGCTAGCTGTGTGTGAGTTCTTCTTTCTCGGTAACTTGTTGAAAGTATT
CAGAGTTCTCTTCTTGTATTCAATAATTACTTCTTGGCAGATTTCAGTAGTTGCAGTTGATTTACTTGGT
TGCTGGTTACTTTTAATTGATTCACTTTAACTTGCACTTTACTGCAGATTGTTTAGCTTGTTCAGCTGCG
CTTGTTTATTTGCTTAGCTTTCGCTTAGCGACGTGTTCACTTTGCTTGTTTGAATTGAATTGTCGCTCCG
TAGACGAAGCGCCTCTATTTATACTCCGGCGGTCGAGGGTACTCCCGGGTACTGAGCTTTCAGCAAGAGA
ACAATGCACTTGTCCATCGAGCTTTCAGCAAGAGAACAATGCACTTGTCCATCGAGCTTTCAGCAAGAGA
ACAATGCACTTGTCCATCGAGCTAACGAGAACAATGCACTTAGCGGTATCGAGAACAATGCACTTAATAT
GCGGCCGAGATCGTTGGGGTTCGAATGCAGATCCCGTCGAGGAGCTTGGCCCATTGCATACGTTGTATCC
ATATCATAATATGTACATTTATATTGGCTCATGTCCAACATTACCGCCATGTTGACATTGATTATTGACT
AGTTATTAATAGTAATCAATTACGGGGTCATTAGTTCATAGCCCATATATGGAGTTCCGCGTTACATAAC
TTACGGTAAATGGCCCGCCTGGCTGACCGCCCAACGACCCCCGCCCATTGACGTCAATAATGACGTATGT
TCCCATAGTAACGCCAATAGGGACTTTCCATTGACGTCAATGGGTGGAGTATTTACGGTAAACTGCCCAC
TTGGCAGTACATCAAGTGTATCATATGCCAAGTACGCCCCCTATTGACGTCAATGACGGTAAATGGCCCG
CCTGGCATTATGCCCAGTACATGACCTTATGGGACTTTCCTACTTGGCAGTACATCTACGTATTAGTCAT
CGCTATTACCATGGTGATGCGGTTTTGGCAGTACATCAATGGGCGTGGATAGCGGTTTGACTCACGGGGA
TTTCCAAGTCTCCACCCCATTGACGTCAATGGGAGTTTGTTTTGGCACCAAAATCAACGGGACTTTCCAA
AATGTCGTAACAACTCCGCCCCATTGACGCAAATGGGCGGTAGGCGTGTACGGTGGGAGGTCTATATAAG
CAGAGCTCGTTTAGTGAACCGTCAGATCGCCTGGAGACGCCATCCACGCTGTTTTGACCTCCATAGAAGA
CACCGGGACCGATCCAGCCTCCCCGGCTAGCCGCCGCCACCATGAAAAAGCCTGAACTCACCGCGACGTC
TGTCGAGAAGTTTCTGATCGAAAAGTTCGACAGCGTCTCCGACCTGATGCAGCTCTCGGAGGGCGAAGAA
TCTCGTGCTTTCAGCTTCGATGTAGGAGGGCGTGGATATGTCCTGCGGGTAAATAGCTGCGCCGATGGTT
TCTACAAAGATCGTTATGTTTATCGGCACTTTGCATCGGCCGCGCTCCCGATTCCGGAAGTGCTTGACAT
TGGGGAATTCAGCGAGAGCCTGACCTATTGCATCTCCCGCCGTGCACAGGGTGTCACGTTGCAAGACCTG
CCTGAAACCGAACTGCCCGCTGTTCTGCAGCCGGTCGCGGAGGCCATGGATGCGATCGCTGCGGCCGATC
TTAGCCAGACGAGCGGGTTCGGCCCATTCGGACCGCAAGGAATCGGTCAATACACTACATGGCGTGATTT
CATATGCGCGATTGCTGATCCCCATGTGTATCACTGGCAAACTGTGATGGACGACACCGTCAGTGCGTCC
GTCGCGCAGGCTCTCGATGAGCTGATGCTTTGGGCCGAGGACTGCCCCGAAGTCCGGCACCTCGTGCACG
CGGATTTCGGCTCCAACAATGTCCTGACGGACAATGGCCGCATAACAGCGGTCATTGACTGGAGCGAGGC
GATGTTCGGGGATTCCCAATACGAGGTCGCCAACATCTTCTTCTGGAGGCCGTGGTTGGCTTGTATGGAG
CAGCAGACGCGCTACTTCGAGCGGAGGCATCCGGAGCTTGCAGGATCGCCGCGGCTCCGGGCGTATATGC
TCCGCATTGGTCTTGACCAACTCTATCAGAGCTTGGTTGACGGCAATTTCGATGATGCAGCTTGGGCGCA
GGGTCGATGCGACGCAATCGTCCGATCCGGAGCCGGGACTGTCGGGCGTACACAAATCGCCCGCAGAAGC
GCGGCCGTCTGGACCGATGGCTGTGTAGAAGTCGCGTCTGCGTTCGACCAGGCTGCGCGTTCTCGCGGCC
ATAGCAACCGACGTACGGCGTTGCGCCCTCGCCGGCAGCAAGAAGCCACGGAAGTCCGCCCGGAGCAGAA
AATGCCCACGCTACTGCGGGTTTATATAGACGGTCCCCACGGGATGGGGAAAACCACCACCACGCAACTG
CTGGTGGCCCTGGGTTCGCGCGACGATATCGTCTACGTACCCGAGCCGATGACTTACTGGCGGGTGCTGG
GGGCTTCCGAGACAATCGCGAACATCTACACCACACAACACCGCCTCGACCAGGGTGAGATATCGGCCGG
GGACGCGGCGGTGGTAATGACAAGCGCCCAGATAACAATGGGCATGCCTTATGCCGTGACCGACGCCGTT
CTGGCTCCTCATATCGGGGGGGAGGCTGGGAGCTCACATGCCCCGCCCCCGGCCCTCACCCTCATCTTCG
ACCGCCATCCCATCGCCGCCCTCCTGTGCTACCCGGCCGCGCGGTACCTTATGGGCAGCATGACCCCCCA
GGCCGTGCTGGCGTTCGTGGCCCTCATCCCGCCGACCTTGCCCGGCACCAACATCGTGCTTGGGGCCCTT
CCGGAGGACAGACACATCGACCGCCTGGCCAAACGCCAGCGCCCCGGCGAGCGGCTGGACCTGGCTATGC
TGGCTGCGATTCGCCGCGTTTACGGGCTACTTGCCAATACGGTGCGGTATCTGCAGTGCGGCGGGTCGTG
GCGGGAGGACTGGGGACAGCTTTCGGGGACGGCCGTGCCGCCCCAGGGTGCCGAGCCCCAGAGCAACGCG
GGCCCACGACCCCATATCGGGGACACGTTATTTACCCTGTTTCGGGCCCCCGAGTTGCTGGCCCCCAACG
GCGACCTGTATAACGTGTTTGCCTGGGCCTTGGACGTCTTGGCCAAACGCCTCCGTTCCATGCACGTCTT
TATCCTGGATTACGACCAATCGCCCGCCGGCTGCCGGGACGCCCTGCTGCAACTTACCTCCGGGATGGTC
CAGACCCACGTCACCACCCCCGGCTCCATACCGACGATATGCGACCTGGCGCGCACGTTTGCCCGGGAGA
TGGGGGAGGCTAACTGAAGCTTCCCGGGGGTACCGAATTCGTCGACAGATCCGGCCGGCCCCATAACTTC
GTATAGCATACATTATACGAAGTTATCCCCTGCAGCGGCCGCGATCCGAGTTCTTCTGAGCGGGACTCTG
GGGTTCGATAAAATAAAAGATTTTATTTAGTCTCCAGAAAAAGGGGGGAATGAAAGACCCCACCTGTAGG
TTTGGCAAGCTAGCTTAAGTAACGCCATTTTGCAAGGCATGGAAAAATACATAACTGATCATCCGGATGC
ATACGTAGGGTCCCGGCGCGCCACGCGTCCTCACTCGGGGCGCCAGTCCTCCGATTGACTGAGTCGCCCG
GGTACCCGTGTATCCAATAAACCCTCTTGCAGTTGCATCCGACTTGTGGTCTCGCTGTTCCTTGGGAGGG
TCTCCTCTGAGTGATTGACTACCCGTCAGCGGGGGTCTTTCATTTGGGGGCTCGTCCGGGATCGGGAGAC
CCCTGCCCAGGGACCACCGACCCACCACCGGGAGGTAAGCTGGCTGCCTCGCGCGTTTCGGTGATGACGG
TGAAAACCTCTGACACATGCAGCTCCCGGAGACGGTCACAGCTTGTCTGTAAGCGGATGCCGGGAGCAGA
CAAGCCCGTCAGGGCGCGTCAGCGGGTGTTGGCGGGTGTCGGGGCGCAGCCATGACCCAGTCACGTAGCG
ATAGCGGAGTGTATACTGGCTTAACTATGCGGCATCAGAGCAGATTGTACTGAGAGTGCACCATATGCGG
TGTGAAATACCGCACAGATGCGTAAGGAGAAAATACCGCATCAGGCGCTCTTCCGCTTCCTCGCTCACTG
ACTCGCTGCGCTCGGTCGTTCGGCTGCGGCGAGCGGTATCAGCTCACTCAAAGGCGGTAATACGGTTATC
CACAGAATCAGGGGATAACGCAGGAAAGAACATGTGAGCAAAAGGCTAGCAAAAGGCCAGGAACCGTAAA
AAGGCCGCGTTGCTGGCGTTTTTCCATAGGCTCCGCCCCCCTGACGAGCATCACAAAAATCGACGCTCAA
GTCAGAGGTGGCGAAACCCGACAGGACTATAAAGATACCAGGCGTTTCCCCCTGGAAGCTCCCTCGTGCG
CTCTCCTGTTCCGACCCTGCCGCTTACCGGATACCTGTCCGCCTTTCTCCCTTCGGGAAGCGTGGCGCTT
TCTCATAGCTCACGCTGTAGGTATCTCAGTTCGGTGTAGGTCGTTCGCTCCAAGCTGGGCTGTGTGCACG
AACCCCCCGTTCAGCCCGACCGCTGCGCCTTATCCGGTAACTATCGTCTTGAGTCCAACCCGGTAAGACA
CGACTTATCGCCACTGGCAGCAGCCACTGGTAACAGGATTAGCAGAGCGAGGTATGTAGGCGGTGCTACA
GAGTTCTTGAAGTGGTGGCCTAACTACGGCTACACTAGAAGGACAGTATTTGGTATCTGCGCTCTGCTGA
AGCCAGTTACCTTCGGAAAAAGAGTTGGTAGCTCTTGATCCGGCAAACAAACCACCGCTGGTAGCGGTGG
TTTTTTTGTTTGCAAGCAGCAGATTACGCGCAGAAAAAAAGGATCTCAAGAAGATCCTTTGATCTTTTCT
ACGGGGTCTGACGCTCAGTGGAACGAAAACTCACGTTAAGGGATTTTGGTCATGAGATTATCAAAAAGGA
TCTTCACCTAGATCCTTTTAAATTAAAAATGAAGTTTTAAATCAATCTAAAGTATATATGAGTAAACTTG
GTCTGACAGTTACCAATGCTTAATCAGTGAGGCACCTATCTCAGCGATCTGTCTATTTCGTTCATCCATA
GTTGCCTGACTCCCCGTCGTGTAGATAACTACGATACGGGAGGGCTTACCATCTGGCCCCAGTGCTGCAA
TGATACCGCGAGACCCACGCTCACCGGCTCCAGATTTATCAGCAATAAACCAGCCAGCCGGAAGGGCCGA
GCGCAGAAGTGGTCCTGCAACTTTATCCGCCTCCATCCAGTCTATTAATTGTTGCCGGGAAGCTAGAGTA
AGTAGTTCGCCAGTTAATAGTTTGCGCAACGTTGTTGCCATTGCTGCAGGCATCGTGGTGTCACGCTCGT
CGTTTGGTATGGCTTCATTCAGCTCCGGTTCCCAACGATCAAGGCGAGTTACATGATCCCCCATGTTGTG
CAAAAAAGCGGTTAGCTCCTTCGGTCCTCCGATCGTTGTCAGAAGTAAGTTGGCCGCAGTGTTATCACTC
ATGGTTATGGCAGCACTGCATAATTCTCTTACTGTCATGCCATCCGTAAGATGCTTTTCTGTGACTGGTG
AGTACTCAACCAAGTCATTCTGAGAATAGTGTATGCGGCGACCGAGTTGCTCTTGCCCGGCGTCAACACG
GGATAATACCGCGCCACATAGCAGAACTTTAAAAGTGCTCATCATTGGAAAACGTTCTTCGGGGCGAAAA
CTCTCAAGGATCTTACCGCTGTTGAGATCCAGTTCGATGTAACCCACTCGTGCACCCAACTGATCTTCAG
CATCTTTTACTTTCACCAGCGTTTCTGGGTGAGCAAAAACAGGAAGGCAAAATGCCGCAAAAAAGGGAAT
AAGGGCGACACGGAAATGTTGAATACTCATACTCTTCCTTTTTCAATATTATTGAAGCATTTATCAGGGT
TATTGTCTCATGAGCGGATACATATTTGAATGTATTTAGAAAAATAAACAAATAGGGGTTCCGCGCACAT
TTCCCCGAAAAGTGCCACCTGACGTCTAAGAAACCATTATTATCATGACATTAACCTATAAAAATAGGCG
TATCACGAGGCCCTTTCGTCTTCAA
Features (pLannotate 1.2.2; 22 found; start..end, strand, type, name):
    169..243     +  LTR            3' LTR (ΔU3) (fragment): self-inactivating 3' long terminal repeat (LTR) from Moloney murine leukemia virus
    268..571     +  enhancer       CMV enhancer: human cytomegalovirus immediate early enhancer
    572..773     +  promoter       CMV promoter: human cytomegalovirus (CMV) immediate early promoter
    787..934     +  LTR            3' LTR (ΔU3) (fragment): self-inactivating 3' long terminal repeat (LTR) from Moloney murine leukemia virus
    997..1354    +  misc_feature   MMLV Ψ: packaging signal of Moloney murine leukemia virus (MMLV)
   1419..1835    +  CDS            gag (truncated): truncated Moloney murine leukemia virus (MMLV) gag gene lacking the start codon
   1845..2216    +  misc_feature   pol region: Moloney murine leukemia virus (MMLV) pol region containing the splice acceptor site
   2233..2266    -  protein_bind   lox2272: Cre-mediated recombination occurs in the 8-bp core sequence (GGATACTT). lox2272 sites are compatible with each other, but incompatible with loxP or loxN sites (Lee and Saito, 1988). Cre recombinase
   2281..3000    -  CDS            Cycle 3 GFP: Cycle 3 GFP (Crameri et al., 1996) mammalian codon-optimized
   3081..3319    -  promoter       hsp70 promoter: Drosophila melanogaster hsp70Bb promoter
   3624..4003    +  enhancer       CMV enhancer: human cytomegalovirus immediate early enhancer
   4004..4207    +  promoter       CMV promoter: human cytomegalovirus (CMV) immediate early promoter
   4312..5282    +  CDS            HygR (fragment): aminoglycoside phosphotransferase from E. coli; aph(4)-Ia; confers resistance to hygromycin
   5283..6387    +  CDS            HSV TK (fragment): herpes simplex virus thymidine kinase confers sensitivity to nucleoside analogs such as acyclovir or ganciclovir
   6433..6466    +  protein_bind   loxP: Cre-mediated recombination occurs in the 8-bp core sequence (GCATACAT). Cre recombinase
   6559..6638    +  LTR            3' LTR (ΔU3) (fragment): self-inactivating 3' long terminal repeat (LTR) from Moloney murine leukemia virus
   6679..6834    +  LTR            3' LTR (ΔU3) (fragment): self-inactivating 3' long terminal repeat (LTR) from Moloney murine leukemia virus
   6903..6943    +  CDS            rop (fragment): Rop protein, which maintains plasmids at low copy number; rop
   7045..7185    +  misc_feature   bom: basis of mobility region from pBR322
   7371..7959    -  rep_origin     ori: high-copy-number ColE1/pMB1/pBR322/pUC origin of replication
   8130..8990    -  CDS            AmpR: β-lactamase; bla; confers resistance to ampicillin, carbenicillin, and related antibiotics
   8991..9095    -  promoter       AmpR promoter: bla
