[The description below was written by a language model from this plasmid's Addgene catalogue record and pLannotate feature annotations shown in this document.]
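Description:
RV-L3-HyTK-2L is a Moloney murine leukemia virus-based retroviral vector built on Stratagene's pCFB-EGSH backbone and catalogued as an empty backbone for Cre/lox work in mammalian cells. It was designed to deliver a "target" cassette for Cre recombinase-mediated cassette exchange (RMCE). In bacteria it is maintained at high copy through a ColE1/pUC-type origin with ampicillin resistance (AmpR under its own bla promoter). A bom site and a small rop fragment remain from the pBR322 lineage.

The viral portion has a hybrid 5' end, in which a CMV enhancer/promoter is joined to LTR fragments to drive genomic RNA production in packaging cells. This is followed by the MMLV Ψ packaging signal, a truncated gag, and a pol region carrying the splice acceptor. The 3' LTR is annotated as ΔU3, which indicates a self-inactivating design. Between these elements sits the L3-HyTK-2L cassette, inserted as a NotI–XbaI fragment. It consists of an internal CMV enhancer/promoter driving a hygromycin phosphotransferase–HSV thymidine kinase fusion (HyTK). One flank is a variant lox site, the depositor's "L3", which the annotation software labels lox2272. The other flank is a wild-type loxP site, "2L". HyTK allows positive selection with hygromycin for integrants, and negative selection with ganciclovir for cells that have lost it. Because the two lox sites are heterospecific, Cre should exchange the cassette for an incoming construct flanked by matching sites rather than simply excise it.

The feature table also shows an inverted hsp70 minimal promoter–Cycle 3 GFP unit lying between the lox sites. The catalogue entry does not mention this unit, and its role is not stated. According to the associated publication title, the system was used to obtain reproducible doxycycline-inducible transgene expression at defined genomic loci.
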