Addgene plasmid #11684: RV-L3-HyTK-2L
Purpose: (Empty Backbone)
Depositing lab: Geoff Wahl. Depositing organization: Salk Institute for Biological Studies. Publication: Reproducible doxycycline-inducible transgene expression at specific loci generated by Cre-recombinase mediated cassette exchange. Wong ET, Kolman JL, Li YC, Mesner LD, Hillen W, Berens C, Wahl GM. Nucleic Acids Res. 2005 . 33(17):e147. 10.1093/nar/gni145 PubMed 16204450.
Backbone
  Vector backbone: pCFB-EGSH
  Backbone manufacturer: Stratagene
  Backbone size (bp): 9177
  Modifications to backbone: new loxP site L3 (see paper)
  Vector type: Mammalian Expression, Retroviral, Cre/Lox
  Selectable markers: Hygromycin
Growth in bacteria
  Bacterial resistance: Ampicillin, 100 μg/mL
  Growth temperature: 37°C
  Growth strain: DH5alpha
  Copy number: High Copy
Gene/Insert
  Gene/Insert name: None
  Cloning method: Restriction Enzyme
  Sequencing primers: 5′ See map
Resource information
  A portion of this plasmid was derived from a plasmid made by: H1HyTK2L cassette was from S. Fiering. It was modified to become L3HyTK2L.
Terms and licenses: Academic/Nonprofit Terms; Industry Terms: Not Available to Industry
Depositor comments: L3HyTK2L was constructed by replacing L1 in L1HyTK2L with L3. This cassette was cloned into the backbone by inserting L3HyTK2L restrcted with NotI and XbaI into pCFB-EGSH digested with the same enzymes.
How to cite: RV-L3-HyTK-2L was a gift from Geoff Wahl (Addgene plasmid # 11684 ; http://n2t.net/addgene:11684 ; RRID:Addgene_11684)
