>Addgene plasmid #11684 | RV-L3-HyTK-2L | addgene partial sequence | sequence record 18422 | 11684 with pBMN 5'
CCTCTAGAGAACCCCTTCATCGAGATAACTTCGTATAAAGTCTCCTATACGAAGTTATATCGATGGCCCT
CATTATTTGTAGAGCTCATCCATGCCATGTGTAATCCCAGCAGCAGTTACAAACTCAAGAAGGACCATGT
GGTCACGCTTTTCGTTGGGATCTTTCGAAAGGGCAGATTGTGTCGACAGGTAATGGTTGTCTGGTAAAAG
GACAGGGCCATCGCCAATTGGAGTATTTTGTTGATAATGGTCTGCTAGTTGAACGGATCCATCTTCAATG
TTGTGACGAATTTTGAAGTTAGCTTTGATTCCATTCTTTTGTTTGTCTGCCGTGATGTATACATTGTGTG
AGTTATAGTTGTACTCGAGTTTGTGTCCGAGAATGTTTCCATCTTCTTTAAAATCAATACCTTTTAACTC
GATACGATTAACAAGGGTATCACCTTCAAACTTGACTTCAGCACGCGTCTTGTAGTTCCCGTCATCTTTG
AAAGATATAGTGCGTTCCTGTACATAACCTTCGGGCATGGCACTCTTGAAAAAGTCATGCCGTTTCATAT
GATCCGGATAACGGGAAAAGCATTGAACACCATAAGAGAAAGTAGTGACAAGTGTTGGCCATGGAACAGG
TAGTTTTCCAGT
